>Addgene plasmid #144567 | TFORF3091 | addgene full sequence | sequence record 404266 | Addgene NGS Result
TTAATGTAGTCTTATGCAATACTCTTGTAGTCTTGCAACATGGTAACGATGAGTTAGCAACATGCCTTAC
AAGGAGAGAAAAAGCACCGTGCATGCCGATTGGTGGAAGTAAGGTGGTACGATCGTGCCTTATTAGGAAG
GCAACAGACGGGTCTGACATGGATTGGACGAACCACTGAATTGCCGCATTGCAGAGATATTGTATTTAAG
TGCCTAGCTCGATACATAAACGGGTCTCTCTGGTTAGACCAGATCTGAGCCTGGGAGCTCTCTGGCTAAC
TAGGGAACCCACTGCTTAAGCCTCAATAAAGCTTGCCTTGAGTGCTTCAAGTAGTGTGTGCCCGTCTGTT
GTGTGACTCTGGTAACTAGAGATCCCTCAGACCCTTTTAGTCAGTGTGGAAAATCTCTAGCAGTGGCGCC
CGAACAGGGACTTGAAAGCGAAAGGGAAACCAGAGGAGCTCTCTCGACGCAGGACTCGGCTTGCTGAAGC
GCGCACGGCAAGAGGCGAGGGGCGGCGACTGGTGAGTACGCCAAAAATTTTGACTAGCGGAGGCTAGAAG
GAGAGAGATGGGTGCGAGAGCGTCAGTATTAAGCGGGGGAGAATTAGATCGCGATGGGAAAAAATTCGGT
TAAGGCCAGGGGGAAAGAAAAAATATAAATTAAAACATATAGTATGGGCAAGCAGGGAGCTAGAACGATT
CGCAGTTAATCCTGGCCTGTTAGAAACATCAGAAGGCTGTAGACAAATACTGGGACAGCTACAACCATCC
CTTCAGACAGGATCAGAAGAACTTAGATCATTATATAATACAGTAGCAACCCTCTATTGTGTGCATCAAA
GGATAGAGATAAAAGACACCAAGGAAGCTTTAGACAAGATAGAGGAAGAGCAAAACAAAAGTAAGACCAC
CGCACAGCAAGCGGCCGCTGATCTTCAGACCTGGAGGAGGAGATATGAGGGACAATTGGAGAAGTGAATT
ATATAAATATAAAGTAGTAAAAATTGAACCATTAGGAGTAGCACCCACCAAGGCAAAGAGAAGAGTGGTG
CAGAGAGAAAAAAGAGCAGTGGGAATAGGAGCTTTGTTCCTTGGGTTCTTGGGAGCAGCAGGAAGCACTA
TGGGCGCAGCGTCAATGACGCTGACGGTACAGGCCAGACAATTATTGTCTGGTATAGTGCAGCAGCAGAA
CAATTTGCTGAGGGCTATTGAGGCGCAACAGCATCTGTTGCAACTCACAGTCTGGGGCATCAAGCAGCTC
CAGGCAAGAATCCTGGCTGTGGAAAGATACCTAAAGGATCAACAGCTCCTGGGGATTTGGGGTTGCTCTG
GAAAACTCATTTGCACCACTGCTGTGCCTTGGAATGCTAGTTGGAGTAATAAATCTCTGGAACAGATTTG
GAATCACACGACCTGGATGGAGTGGGACAGAGAAATTAACAATTACACAAGCTTAATACACTCCTTAATT
GAAGAATCGCAAAACCAGCAAGAAAAGAATGAACAAGAATTATTGGAATTAGATAAATGGGCAAGTTTGT
GGAATTGGTTTAACATAACAAATTGGCTGTGGTATATAAAATTATTCATAATGATAGTAGGAGGCTTGGT
AGGTTTAAGAATAGTTTTTGCTGTACTTTCTATAGTGAATAGAGTTAGGCAGGGATATTCACCATTATCG
TTTCAGACCCACCTCCCAACCCCGAGGGGACCCATGCATTGCATCTCAATTAGTCAGCAACCAGGTGTGG
AAAGTCCCCAGGCTCCCCAGCAGGCAGAAGTATGCAAAGCATGCGTCTCAATTAGTCAGCAACCATAGTC
CCGCCCCTAACTCCGCCCATCCCGCCCCTAACTCCGCCCAGTTCCGCCCATTCTCCGCCCCATGGCTGAC
TAATTTTTTTTATTTATGCAGAGGCCGAGGCCGCCTCGGCCTCTGAGCTATTCCAGAAGTAGTGAGGAGG
CTTTTTTGGAGGCCTAGGCTTTTGCAAAAAGCTTTCTAGAGGTACCACCGGAGCTTACCATGACCGAGTA
CAAGCCCACGGTGCGCCTCGCCACCCGCGACGACGTCCCCAGGGCCGTACGCACCCTCGCCGCCGCGTTC
GCCGACTACCCCGCCACGCGCCACACCGTCGATCCGGACCGCCACATCGAGCGGGTCACCGAGCTGCAAG
AACTCTTCCTCACGCGCGTCGGGCTCGACATCGGCAAGGTGTGGGTCGCGGACGACGGCGCCGCCGTGGC
GGTCTGGACCACGCCGGAGAGCGTCGAAGCGGGGGCGGTGTTCGCCGAGATCGGCCCGCGCATGGCCGAG
TTGAGCGGTTCCCGGCTGGCCGCGCAGCAACAGATGGAAGGCCTCCTGGCGCCGCACCGGCCCAAGGAGC
CCGCGTGGTTCCTGGCCACCGTCGGCGTCTCGCCCGACCACCAGGGCAAGGGTCTGGGCAGCGCCGTCGT
GCTCCCCGGAGTGGAGGCGGCCGAGCGCGCCGGGGTGCCCGCCTTCCTGGAGACCTCCGCGCCCCGCAAC
CTCCCCTTCTACGAGCGGCTCGGCTTCACCGTCACCGCCGACGTCGAGGTGCCCGAAGGACCGCGCACCT
GGTGCATGACCCGCAAGCCCGGTGCCAGTTAACGAATTCTAGATCTTGAGACAAATGGCAGTATTCATCC
ACAATTTTAAAAGAAAAGGGGGGATTGGGGGGTACAGTGCAGGGGAAAGAATAGTAGACATAATAGCAAC
AGACATACAAACTAAAGAATTACAAAAACAAATTACAAAAATTCAAAATTTTCGGGTTTATTACAGGGAC
AGCAGAGATCCACTTTGGCGCCGGCTCGAGGCCTGCAGGTGCAAAGATGGATAAAGTTTTAAACAGAGAG
GAATCTTTGCAGCTAATGGACCTTCTAGGTCTTGAAAGGAGTGGGAATTGGCTCCGGTGCCCGTCAGTGG
GCAGAGCGCACATCGCCCACAGTCCCCGAGAAGTTGGGGGGAGGGGTCGGCAATTGAACCGGTGCCTAGA
GAAGGTGGCGCGGGGTAAACTGGGAAAGTGATGTCGTGTACTGGCTCCGCCTTTTTCCCGAGGGTGGGGG
AGAACCGTATATAAGTGCAGTAGTCGCCGTGAACGTTCTTTTTCGCAACGGGTTTGCCGCCAGAACACAG
GTAAGTGCCGTGTGTGGTTCCCGCGGGCCTGGCCTCTTTACGGGTTATGGCCCTTGCGTGCCTTGAATTA
CTTCCACCTGGCTGCAGTACGTGATTCTTGATCCCGAGCTTCGGGTTGGAAGTGGGTGGGAGAGTTCGAG
GCCTTGCGCTTAAGGAGCCCCTTCGCCTCGTGCTTGAGTTGAGGCCTGGCCTGGGCGCTGGGGCCGCCGC
GTGCGAATCTGGTGGCACCTTCGCGCCTGTCTCGCTGCTTTCGATAAGTCTCTAGCCATTTAAAATTTTT
GATGACCTGCTGCGACGCTTTTTTTCTGGCAAGATAGTCTTGTAAATGCGGGCCAAGATCTGCACACTGG
TATTTCGGTTTTTGGGGCCGCGGGCGGCGACGGGGCCCGTGCGTCCCAGCGCACATGTTCGGCGAGGCGG
GGCCTGCGAGCGCGGCCACCGAGAATCGGACGGGGGTAGTCTCAAGCTGGCCGGCCTGCTCTGGTGCCTG
GCCTCGCGCCGCCGTGTATCGCCCCGCCCTGGGCGGCAAGGCTGGCCCGGTCGGCACCAGTTGCGTGAGC
GGAAAGATGGCCGCTTCCCGGCCCTGCTGCAGGGAGCTCAAAATGGAGGACGCGGCGCTCGGGAGAGCGG
GCGGGTGAGTCACCCACACAAAGGAAAAGGGCCTTTCCGTCCTCAGCCGTCGCTTCATGTGACTCCACGG
AGTACCGGGCGCCGTCCAGGCACCTCGATTAGTTCTCGAGCTTTTGGAGTACGTCGTCTTTAGGTTGGGG
GGAGGGGTTTTATGCGATGGAGTTTCCCCACACTGAGTGGGTGGAGACTGAAGTTAGGCCAGCTTGGCAC
TTGATGTAATTCTCCTTGGAATTTGCCCTTTTTGAGTTTGGATCTTGGTTCATTCTCAAGCCTCAGACAG
TGGTTCAAAGTTTTTTTCTTCCATTTCAGGTGTCGTGAGGCTAGCATCGATTGATCAACAAGTTTGTACA
AAAAAGTTGGCACCATGATAGGCATGTTGGAAAGTCTTCAGCATGAATCAGATCTCCTTCAGCATGATCA
AATTCATACTGGAGAGAAACCTTATGAATGTAATGAATGTAGAAAAACTTTTAGCCTGAAGCAAAACCTT
GTAGAGCATAAGAAAATGCATACTGGAGAGAAATCTCATGAATGCACTGAATGTGGTAAAGTGTGCTCTC
GAGTCTCATCTCTTACTCTACACCTTAGAAGTCACACAGGAAAGAAGGCATATAAATGTAATAAATGTGG
AAAAGCCTTCAGCCAGAAGGAAAACTTCCTTTCTCATCAGAAACATCACACTGGAGAGAAACCTTATGAA
TGTGAAAAAGTTTCTATTCAGATGCCAACCATCATCAGACACCAGAAAAATCATACAGGAACCAAACCCT
ATGCATGTAAGGAATGTGGCAAAGCCTTTAACGGCAAAGCATATCTCACTGAGCATGAGAAAATTCATAC
TGGAGAAAAACCATTTGAATGTAATCAGTGTGGAAGAGCCTTCAGCCAGAAGCAATACCTCATTAAACAT
CAGAACATCCATACTGGAAAGAAGCCCTTTAAATGTAGTGAGTGTGGAAAAGCTTTTAGCCAGAAGGAAA
ACCTCATTATACATCAGAGAATCCATACTGGAGAGAAACCTTATGAATGTAAAGGGTGTGGGAAAGCTTT
CATTCAGAAGTCAAGCCTCATTAGACACCAGAGAAGTCACACAGGAGAGAAACCTTATACGTGTAAGGAA
TGTGGGAAAGCCTTCAGTGGCAAGTCAAATCTCACAGAGCATGAGAAAATTCATATTGGAGAGAAACCCT
ACAAATGTAATGAATGTGGAACAATCTTCAGGCAGAAGCAATACCTCATTAAACATCACAATATTCATAC
AGGAGAGAAACCCTATGAATGTAATAAATGTGGAAAAGCCTTCTCTCGAATCACATCACTTATTGTACAT
GTGAGAATTCATACAGGTGATAAGCCTTATGAGTGTAAGGTCTGTGGGAAAGCCTTCTGTCAAAGCTCAT
CTCTTACTGTGCATATGAGAAGCCATACAGGTGAGAAACCCTATGGTTGTAATGAATGTGGGAAAGCCTT
TTCTCAGTTCTCAACCCTTGCTCTGCACATGAGAATCCATACTGGTGAAAAACCTTATCAGTGTAGTGAA
TGTGGGAAAGCTTTCAGCCAAAAGTCGCATCACATTAGACACCAGAGAATTCATACCCATTTGCCAACTT
TCTTGTACAAAGTGGTTGATATCGGTAAGCCTATCCCTAACCCTCTCCTCGGTCTCGATTCTACGTAGTA
ATGAACTAGTCCGTAACTTGAAAGTATTTCGATTTCTTGGCTTTATATATCTTGTGGAAAGGACGAAAAG
ACCTTGCATTATAACTTTTCACGCGTTAAGTCGACAATCAACCTCTGGATTACAAAATTTGTGAAAGATT
GACTGGTATTCTTAACTATGTTGCTCCTTTTACGCTATGTGGATACGCTGCTTTAATGCCTTTGTATCAT
GCTATTGCTTCCCGTATGGCTTTCATTTTCTCCTCCTTGTATAAATCCTGGTTGCTGTCTCTTTATGAGG
AGTTGTGGCCCGTTGTCAGGCAACGTGGCGTGGTGTGCACTGTGTTTGCTGACGCAACCCCCACTGGTTG
GGGCATTGCCACCACCTGTCAGCTCCTTTCCGGGACTTTCGCTTTCCCCCTCCCTATTGCCACGGCGGAA
CTCATCGCCGCCTGCCTTGCCCGCTGCTGGACAGGGGCTCGGCTGTTGGGCACTGACAATTCCGTGGTGT
TGTCGGGGAAATCATCGTCCTTTCCTTGGCTGCTCGCCTGTGTTGCCACCTGGATTCTGCGCGGGACGTC
CTTCTGCTACGTCCCTTCGGCCCTCAATCCAGCGGACCTTCCTTCCCGCGGCCTGCTGCCGGCTCTGCGG
CCTCTTCCGCGTCTTCGCCTTCGCCCTCAGACGAGTCGGATCTCCCTTTGGGCCGCCTCCCCGCGTCGAC
TTTAAGACCAATGACTTACAAGGCAGCTGTAGATCTTAGCCACTTTTTAAAAGAAAAGGGGGGACTGGAA
GGGCTAATTCACTCCCAACGAAGACAAGATCTGCTTTTTGCTTGTACTGGGTCTCTCTGGTTAGACCAGA
TCTGAGCCTGGGAGCTCTCTGGCTAACTAGGGAACCCACTGCTTAAGCCTCAATAAAGCTTGCCTTGAGT
GCTTCAAGTAGTGTGTGCCCGTCTGTTGTGTGACTCTGGTAACTAGAGATCCCTCAGACCCTTTTAGTCA
GTGTGGAAAATCTCTAGCAGTACGTATAGTAGTTCATGTCATCTTATTATTCAGTATTTATAACTTGCAA
AGAAATGAATATCAGAGAGTGAGAGGAACTTGTTTATTGCAGCTTATAATGGTTACAAATAAAGCAATAG
CATCACAAATTTCACAAATAAAGCATTTTTTTCACTGCATTCTAGTTGTGGTTTGTCCAAACTCATCAAT
GTATCTTATCATGTCTGGCTCTAGCTATCCCGCCCCTAACTCCGCCCATCCCGCCCCTAACTCCGCCCAG
TTCCGCCCATTCTCCGCCCCATGGCTGACTAATTTTTTTTATTTATGCAGAGGCCGAGGCCGCCTCGGCC
TCTGAGCTATTCCAGAAGTAGTGAGGAGGCTTTTTTGGAGGCCTAGGGACGTACCCAATTCGCCCTATAG
TGAGTCGTATTACGCGCGCTCACTGGCCGTCGTTTTACAACGTCGTGACTGGGAAAACCCTGGCGTTACC
CAACTTAATCGCCTTGCAGCACATCCCCCTTTCGCCAGCTGGCGTAATAGCGAAGAGGCCCGCACCGATC
GCCCTTCCCAACAGTTGCGCAGCCTGAATGGCGAATGGG
[124 nt withheld, positions 7040-7163]
C
[91 nt withheld, positions 7165-7255]
A
[49 nt withheld, positions 7257-7305]
CCTTTGACGTTGGAGTCCACGTTCTTT
[37 nt withheld, positions 7333-7369]
ACCCTATCTCGGTCTATTCTTTTGATTTATAAGGGATTTTGCCGATTTCGGCCTATTGGTTAAAAAATGA
GCTGATTTAACAAAAATTTAACGCGAATTTTAACAAAATATTAACGCTTACAATTTAGGTGGCACTTTTC
GGGGAAATGTGCGCGGAACCCCTATTTGTTTATTTTTCTAAATACATTCAAATATGTATCCGCTCATGAG
ACAATAACCCTGATAAATGCTTCAATAATATTGAAAAAGGAAGAGTATGAGTATTCAACATTTCCGTGTC
GCCCTTATTCCCTTTTTTGCGGCATTTTGCCTTCCTGTTTTTGCTCACCCAGAAACGCTGGTGAAAGTAA
AAGATGCTGAAGATCAGTTGGGTGCACGAGTGGGTTACATCGAACTGGATCTCAACAGCGGTAAGATCCT
TGAGAGTTTTCGCCCCGAAGAACGTTTTCCAATGATGAGCACTTTTAAAGTTCTGCTATGTGGCGCGGTA
TTATCCCGTATTGACGCCGGGCAAGAGCAACTCGGTCGCCGCATACACTATTCTCAGAATGACTTGGTTG
AGTACTCACCAGTCACAGAAAAGCATCTTACGGATGGCATGACAGTAAGAGAATTATGCAGTGCTGCCAT
AACCATGAGTGATAACACTGCGGCCAACTTACTTCTGACAACGATCGGAGGACCGAAGGAGCTAACCGCT
TTTTTGCACAACATGGGGGATCATGTAACTCGCCTTGATCGTTGGGAACCGGAGCTGAATGAAGCCATAC
CAAACGACGAGCGTGACACCACGATGCCTGTAGCAATGGCAACAACGTTGCGCAAACTATTAACTGGCGA
ACTACTTACTCTAGCTTCCCGGCAACAATTAATAGACTGGATGGAGGCGGATAAAGTTGCAGGACCACTT
CTGCGCTCGGCCCTTCCGGCTGGCTGGTTTATTGCTGATAAATCTGGAGCCGGTGAGCGTGGGTCTCGCG
GTATCATTGCAGCACTGGGGCCAGATGGTAAGCCCTCCCGTATCGTAGTTATCTACACGACGGGGAGTCA
GGCAACTATGGATGAACGAAATAGACAGATCGCTGAGATAGGTGCCTCACTGATTAAGCATTGGTAACTG
TCAGACCAAGTTTACTCATATATACTTTAGATTGATTTAAAACTTCATTTTTAATTTAAAAGGATCTAGG
TGAAGATCCTTTTTGATAATCTCATGACCAAAATCCCTTAACGTGAGTTTTCGTTCCACTGAGCGTCAGA
CCCCGTAGAAAAGATCAAAGGATCTTCTTGAGATCCTTTTTTTCTGCGCGTAATCTGCTGCTTGCAAACA
AAAAAACCACCGCTACCAGCGGTGGTTTGTTTGCCGGATCAAGAGCTACCAACTCTTTTTCCGAAGGTAA
CTGGCTTCAGCAGAGCGCAGATACCAAATACTGTTCTTCTAGTGTAGCCGTAGTTAGGCCACCACTTCAA
GAACTCTGTAGCACCGCCTACATACCTCGCTCTGCTAATCCTGTTACCAGTGGCTGCTGCCAGTGGCGAT
AAGTCGTGTCTTACCGGGTTGGACTCAAGACGATAGTTACCGGATAAGGCGCAGCGGTCGGGCTGAACGG
GGGGTTCGTGCACACAGCCCAGCTTGGAGCGAACGACCTACACCGAACTGAGATACCTACAGCGTGAGCT
ATGAGAAAGCGCCACGCTTCCCGAAGGGAGAAAGGCGGACAGGTATCCGGTAAGCGGCAGGGTCGGAACA
GGAGAGCGCACGAGGGAGCTTCCAGGGGGAAACGCCTGGTATCTTTATAGTCCTGTCGGGTTTCGCCACC
TCTGACTTGAGCGTCGATTTTTGTGATGCTCGTCAGGGGGGCGGAGCCTATGGAAAAACGCCAGCAACGC
GGCCTTTTTACGGTTCCTGGCCTTTTGCTGGCCTTTTGCTCACATGTTCTTTCCTGCGTTATCCCCTGAT
TCTGTGGATAACCGTATTACCGCCTTTGAGTGAGCTGATACCGCTCGCCGCAGCCGAACGACCGAGCGCA
GCGAGTCAGTGAGCGAGGAAGCGGAAGAGCGCCCAATACGCAAACCGCCTCTCCCCGCGCGTTGGCCGAT
TCATTAATGCAGCTGGCACGACAGGTTTCCCGACTGGAAAGCGGGCAGTGAGCGCAACGCAATTAATGTG
AGTTAGCTCACTCATTAGGCACCCCAGGCTTTACACTTTATGCTTCCGGCTCGTATGTTGTGTGGAATTG
TGAGCGGATAACAATTTCACACAGGAAACAGCTATGACCATGATTACGCCAAGCGCGCAATTAACCCTCA
CTAAAGGGAACAAAAGCTGGAGCTGCAAGC
Features (pLannotate 1.2.2; 35 found; start..end, strand, type, name):
      5..231     +  promoter       RSV promoter: Rous sarcoma virus enhancer/promoter
    232..412     +  LTR            5' LTR (truncated): truncated 5' long terminal repeat (LTR) from HIV-1
    459..584     +  misc_feature   HIV-1 Ψ: packaging signal of human immunodeficiency virus type 1
    568..931     +  CDS            HIV-1 gag (fragment): gag protein from human immunodeficiency virus 1; gag
   1077..1310    +  misc_feature   RRE: The Rev response element (RRE) of HIV-1 allows for Rev-dependent mRNA export from the nucleus to the cytoplasm.
   1687..1713    +  CDS            Rev (fragment): human immunodeficiency virus 1 (HIV-1) Rev protein; rev; enhances nuclear export of unspliced and incompletely spliced viral mRNAs
   1720..1743    +  promoter       SV40 promoter (fragment): SV40 early promoter
   1744..1815    +  promoter       SV40 promoter (fragment): SV40 enhancer and early promoter
   1839..1974    +  rep_origin     SV40 ori: SV40 origin of replication
   2020..2616    +  CDS            PuroR (fragment): puromycin N-acetyltransferase; pac from Streptomyces; confers resistance to puromycin
   2665..2782    +  misc_feature   cPPT/CTS: central polypurine tract and central termination sequence of HIV-1
   2847..2913    +  CDS            small t antigen (fragment): SV40 (simian virus 40) small t antigen
   2920..4098    +  promoter       EF-1α promoter: strong constitutive promoter for human elongation factor EF-1α
   4119..4136    +  protein_bind   attB1 (fragment): mutant version of attB; core recombination site for the Gateway® BP reaction BP Clonase™
   4145..4603    +  CDS            ZNF260 (fragment): ZN260_HUMAN - Also known as ZFP260. Experimental evidence at protein level: Swiss-Prot protein existence level 1. Transcription factor that acts as a cardiac regulator and an effector of alpha1-adrenergic signaling. Binds to PE response elements (PERE) present in the promoter of genes such as ANF/NPPA and acts as a direct transcriptional activator of NPPA. Also acts as a cofactor with GATA4, a key cardiac regulator (By similarity). From Homo sapiens (Human).
   5288..5306    +  CDS            CCR5TC (fragment): zinc-finger domain from the CCR5-224 (+) zinc-finger nuclease that recognizes the left half-site target sequence in the human CCR5 gene (Perez et al., 2008; Gross et al., 2013)
   5388..5405    -  protein_bind   attB2 (fragment): mutant version of attB; core recombination site for the Gateway® BP reaction BP Clonase™
   5414..5455    +  CDS            V5 tag: epitope tag from simian virus 5
   5471..5524    +  promoter       U6 promoter (fragment): RNA polymerase III promoter for human U6 snRNA
   5566..6154    +  misc_feature   WPRE: woodchuck hepatitis virus posttranscriptional regulatory element
   6205..6224    +  misc_feature   cPPT/CTS (fragment): central polypurine tract and central termination sequence of HIV-1
   6226..6459    +  LTR            3' LTR (ΔU3): self-inactivating 3' long terminal repeat (LTR) from HIV-1
   6537..6658    +  polyA_signal   SV40 poly(A) signal: SV40 polyadenylation signal
   6698..6833    +  rep_origin     SV40 ori: SV40 origin of replication
   6854..6872    -  promoter       T7 promoter: promoter for bacteriophage T7 RNA polymerase
   6880..7035    +  CDS            lacZα (fragment): LacZα fragment of β-galactosidase; lacZ fragment
   7040..7468    +  rep_origin     f1 ori (sequence partly withheld): f1 bacteriophage origin of replication; arrow indicates direction of (+) strand synthesis
   7521..7625    +  promoter       AmpR promoter: bla
   7626..8486    +  CDS            AmpR: β-lactamase; bla; confers resistance to ampicillin, carbenicillin, and related antibiotics
   8657..9245    +  rep_origin     ori: high-copy-number ColE1/pMB1/pBR322/pUC origin of replication
   9428..9520    +  CDS            lacI (fragment): lac repressor; lacI; The lac repressor binds to the lac operator to inhibit transcription in E. coli. This inhibition can be relieved by adding lactose or isopropyl-β-D-thiogalactopyranoside (IPTG).
   9533..9554    +  protein_bind   CAP binding site: CAP binding activates transcription in the presence of cAMP. E. coli catabolite activator protein
   9569..9599    +  promoter       lac promoter: promoter for the E. coli lac operon
   9607..9623    +  protein_bind   lac operator: The lac repressor binds to the lac operator to inhibit transcription in E. coli. This inhibition can be relieved by adding lactose or isopropyl-β-D-thiogalactopyranoside (IPTG). lac repressor encoded by lacI
   9668..9686    +  promoter       T3 promoter: promoter for bacteriophage T3 RNA polymerase
