[The description below was written by a language model from this plasmid's Addgene catalogue record and pLannotate feature annotations shown in this document.]
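Description:
TFORF3091 is a lentiviral mammalian expression plasmid built on the pLX_TRC317 backbone and carrying the human zinc-finger transcription factor ZNF260 (also known as ZFP260, OZRF1 or PEX1). It belongs to a barcoded transcription factor ORF collection in which each clone carries a unique 24-bp barcode, so that the overexpressed factor can be identified in pooled screens. In bacteria it is maintained through a high-copy ColE1/pUC-type origin with ampicillin resistance (AmpR), and an f1 origin is also present. The depositor warns that the plasmid can recombine, a common issue with LTR-containing vectors.

The viral portion has a third-generation, self-inactivating layout. An RSV promoter drives a truncated HIV-1 5' LTR, followed by the Ψ packaging signal, a gag fragment, the RRE for Rev-dependent export, a cPPT/CTS, WPRE and a ΔU3 3' LTR, with an SV40 poly(A) signal downstream. Within this unit, an SV40 promoter drives the puromycin N-acetyltransferase gene for selection of transduced cells. A separate EF-1α promoter drives the ZNF260 ORF. The ORF was introduced by Gateway cloning and is flanked by attB1 and attB2 sites, with a C-terminal V5 epitope tag for detection.

The automated annotation labels only the first part of the ORF as ZNF260, and a short hit to an unrelated engineered zinc-finger domain probably reflects the repetitive zinc-finger sequence. The barcode itself is not annotated in the feature table, so its position is not stated. Other small fragment hits (U6, small t antigen, lacZα, lacI) look like backbone remnants rather than functional elements.
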