Addgene plasmid #144567: TFORF3091
Purpose: Lentiviral vector for overexpressing transcription factor ORFs with unique 24-bp barcodes. Barcodes facilitate identification of transcription factors in pooled screens.
Depositing lab: Feng Zhang. Depositing organization: Broad Institute. Publication: A transcription factor atlas of directed differentiation. Joung J, Ma S, Tay T, Geiger-Schuller KR, Kirchgatterer PC, Verdine VK, Guo B, Arias-Garcia MA, Allen WE, Singh A, Kuksenko O, Abudayyeh OO, Gootenberg JS, Fu Z, Macrae RK, Buenrostro JD, Regev A, Zhang F. Cell. 2023 Jan 5;186(1):209-229.e26. doi: 10.1016/j.cell.2022.11.026. PubMed 36608654.
Backbone
  Vector backbone: pLX_TRC317
  Backbone manufacturer: Broad Institute Genetic Perturbation Platform
  Backbone size w/o insert (bp): 8264
  Vector type: Mammalian Expression, Lentiviral
  Selectable markers: Puromycin
Growth in bacteria
  Bacterial resistance: Ampicillin, 100 μg/mL
  Growth temperature: 37°C
  Growth strain: NEB Stable
  Copy number: High Copy
Gene/Insert
  Gene/Insert name: ZNF260
  Species: H. sapiens (human)
  Insert size (bp): 1445
  Entrez Gene: ZNF260 (a.k.a. PEX1, OZRF1, ZFP260)
  Promoter: EF1a
  Tag / fusion protein: V5 (C terminal on insert)
  Cloning method: Gateway Cloning
  Sequencing primers: 5′ GGGTGGAGACTGAAGTTAGGCCAG; 3′ CACATAGCGTAAAAGGAGCAACATAG
Resource information
  A portion of this plasmid was derived from a plasmid made by: Broad Institute Genetic Perturbation Platform
Terms and licenses: Academic/Nonprofit Terms; Industry Terms: Not Available to Industry
Depositor comments: NM_001012756.2 Please test multiple small colonies in case of plasmid recombination. To make this collection available in a timely manner, a portion of this collection was not fully sequenced by Addgene. If an Addgene verified full plasmid sequence is not available, please contact us prior to placing an order to request the full sequence.
How to cite: TFORF3091 was a gift from Feng Zhang (Addgene plasmid # 144567 ; http://n2t.net/addgene:144567 ; RRID:Addgene_144567)
