>Addgene plasmid #144567 | TFORF3091 | depositor partial sequence | sequence record 285816 | Insert
ATCGATTGATCAACAAGTTTGTACAAAAAAGTTGGCACCATGATAGGCATGTTGGAAAGTCTTCAGCATG
AATCAGATCTCCTTCAGCATGATCAAATTCATACTGGAGAGAAACCTTATGAATGTAATGAATGTAGAAA
AACTTTTAGCCTGAAGCAAAACCTTGTAGAGCATAAGAAAATGCATACTGGAGAGAAATCTCATGAATGC
ACTGAATGTGGTAAAGTGTGCTCTCGAGTCTCATCTCTTACTCTACACCTTAGAAGTCACACAGGAAAGA
AGGCATATAAATGTAATAAATGTGGAAAAGCCTTCAGCCAGAAGGAAAACTTCCTTTCTCATCAGAAACA
TCACACTGGAGAGAAACCTTATGAATGTGAAAAAGTTTCTATTCAGATGCCAACCATCATCAGACACCAG
AAAAATCATACAGGAACCAAACCCTATGCATGTAAGGAATGTGGCAAAGCCTTTAACGGCAAAGCATATC
TCACTGAGCATGAGAAAATTCATACTGGAGAAAAACCATTTGAATGTAATCAGTGTGGAAGAGCCTTCAG
CCAGAAGCAATACCTCATTAAACATCAGAACATCCATACTGGAAAGAAGCCCTTTAAATGTAGTGAGTGT
GGAAAAGCTTTTAGCCAGAAGGAAAACCTCATTATACATCAGAGAATCCATACTGGAGAGAAACCTTATG
AATGTAAAGGGTGTGGGAAAGCTTTCATTCAGAAGTCAAGCCTCATTAGACACCAGAGAAGTCACACAGG
AGAGAAACCTTATACGTGTAAGGAATGTGGGAAAGCCTTCAGTGGCAAGTCAAATCTCACAGAGCATGAG
AAAATTCATATTGGAGAGAAACCCTACAAATGTAATGAATGTGGAACAATCTTCAGGCAGAAGCAATACC
TCATTAAACATCACAATATTCATACAGGAGAGAAACCCTATGAATGTAATAAATGTGGAAAAGCCTTCTC
TCGAATCACATCACTTATTGTACATGTGAGAATTCATACAGGTGATAAGCCTTATGAGTGTAAGGTCTGT
GGGAAAGCCTTCTGTCAAAGCTCATCTCTTACTGTGCATATGAGAAGCCATACAGGTGAGAAACCCTATG
GTTGTAATGAATGTGGGAAAGCCTTTTCTCAGTTCTCAACCCTTGCTCTGCACATGAGAATCCATACTGG
TGAAAAACCTTATCAGTGTAGTGAATGTGGGAAAGCTTTCAGCCAAAAGTCGCATCACATTAGACACCAG
AGAATTCATACCCATTTGCCAACTTTCTTGTACAAAGTGGTTGATATCGGTAAGCCTATCCCTAACCCTC
TCCTCGGTCTCGATTCTACGTAGTAATGAACTAGTCCGTAACTTGAAAGTATTTCGATTTCTTGGCTTTA
TATATCTTGTGGAAAGGACGAAAAGACCTTGCATTATAACTTTTC
