>Addgene plasmid #144567 | TFORF3091 | depositor partial sequence | sequence record 285817 | Barcode
AAAGACCTTGCATTATAACTTTTC
